Addgene plasmid #156914: pD649-HAsp-LRIT3-Fc(DAPA)-AviTag-6xHis
Purpose: Mammalian expression of cell-surface protein extracellular domain fused to Fc(DAPA)-Avi-6xHis. Protein is secreted from cells.
Depositing lab: Chris Garcia. Depositing organization: Stanford University. Publication: A Human IgSF Cell-Surface Interactome Reveals a Complex Network of Protein-Protein Interactions. Wojtowicz WM, Vielmetter J, Fernandes RA, Siepe DH, Eastman CL, Chisholm GB, Cox S, Klock H, Anderson PW, Rue SM, Miller JJ, Glaser SM, Bragstad ML, Vance J, Lam AW, Lesley SA, Zinn K, Garcia KC. Cell. 2020 Aug 20;182(4):1027-1043.e17. doi: 10.1016/j.cell.2020.07.025. PubMed 32822567.
Backbone
  Vector backbone: pD649
  Backbone size w/o insert (bp): 6106
  Vector type: Mammalian Expression
Growth in bacteria
  Bacterial resistance: Ampicillin, 100 μg/mL
  Growth temperature: 37°C
  Growth strain: DH5alpha
  Copy number: High Copy
Gene/Insert
  Gene/Insert name: LRIT3
  Species: H. sapiens (human)
  Insert size (bp): 1689
  Mutation: Fc region of human IgG contains D265A and P329A mutations (DAPA)
  Entrez Gene: LRIT3 (a.k.a. CSNB1F, FIGLER4)
  Promoter: CMV/SP6
  Tag / fusion protein: Fc(DAPA)-AviTag-6xHis (C terminal on backbone)
  Cloning method: Restriction Enzyme; 5′ cloning site GCGGCCGC (not destroyed); 3′ cloning site GGCGCGCC (not destroyed)
  Sequencing primers: 5′ ATTTAGGTGACACTATAG; 3′ CACGTACCAGTTGAACTTCACC
Resource information
  A portion of this plasmid was derived from a plasmid made by: synthesis by ThermoFisher
Terms and licenses: Academic/Nonprofit Terms; Industry Terms: Not Available to Industry
Depositor comments: Some plasmids in this collection may have an IS4-like element ISVsa5 family transposase upstream of the CMV promoter.
How to cite: pD649-HAsp-LRIT3-Fc(DAPA)-AviTag-6xHis was a gift from Chris Garcia (Addgene plasmid # 156914 ; http://n2t.net/addgene:156914 ; RRID:Addgene_156914)
