[The description below was written by a language model from this plasmid's Addgene catalogue record and pLannotate feature annotations shown in this document.]
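Description:
pD649-HAsp-LRIT3-Fc(DAPA)-AviTag-6xHis is a mammalian expression plasmid of about 7.8 kb, built on the pD649 backbone, for producing the extracellular domain of human LRIT3 as a secreted Fc fusion protein. It is maintained in E. coli at high copy through a ColE1/pUC-type origin and selected with ampicillin via a full-length β-lactamase gene. The annotation also picks up short remnants of KanR, lacZα, an rrnB terminator, a lac operator and an f1 origin, which are fragments rather than functional parts. An SV40 early/EM7 promoter pair drives a puromycin N-acetyltransferase cassette followed by an SV40 poly(A) signal, which could allow puromycin selection in mammalian cells. A small ble fragment lies just downstream of it.

The expression cassette uses the CMV immediate-early enhancer and promoter, with a fragment of CMV intron A and an SP6 promoter upstream of the coding region. A leader peptide starts the open reading frame. The plasmid name calls it "HAsp", while the automated annotation matches part of it to an immunoglobulin heavy-chain signal sequence. The 1,689 bp LRIT3 insert, cloned between retained NotI and AscI sites, is fused in frame to a human IgG1 Fc region, and the cassette ends in a bGH poly(A) signal. The Fc carries the D265A and P329A (DAPA) substitutions, which are generally used to reduce Fc effector binding. The AviTag (a site for enzymatic biotinylation) and 6xHis tag (for metal-affinity purification) are recorded as C-terminal fusions but are not annotated separately in the feature table.

The plasmid belongs to a collection made for a human IgSF cell-surface interactome screen. The depositor notes that some plasmids in the collection may carry an IS4-like transposase upstream of the CMV promoter; none is annotated in this record.
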