Features (pLannotate 1.2.2; 21 found; start..end, strand, type, name):
    119..143     -  CDS            KanR (fragment): aminoglycoside phosphotransferase; aph(3')-Ia; confers resistance to kanamycin
    254..842     +  rep_origin     ori: high-copy-number ColE1/pMB1/pBR322/pUC origin of replication
   1067..1084    +  terminator     rrnB T2 terminator (fragment): transcription terminator T2 from the E. coli rrnB gene
   1109..1128    -  CDS            lacZα (fragment): LacZα fragment of β-galactosidase; lacZ fragment
   1584..1600    +  protein_bind   lac operator: The lac repressor binds to the lac operator to inhibit transcription in E. coli. This inhibition can be relieved by adding lactose or isopropyl-β-D-thiogalactopyranoside (IPTG). lac repressor encoded by lacI
   1843..2146    +  enhancer       CMV enhancer: human cytomegalovirus immediate early enhancer
   2147..2350    +  promoter       CMV promoter: human cytomegalovirus (CMV) immediate early promoter
   2486..2529    +  intron         CMV intron (fragment): modified intron A from human cytomegalovirus
   2581..2599    +  promoter       SP6 promoter: promoter for bacteriophage SP6 RNA polymerase
   2603..2640    +  CDS            IgH signal sequence (fragment): signal sequence from the mouse immunoglobulin heavy chain variable region
   2749..4437    +  CDS            LRIT3 (fragment): LRIT3_HUMAN - Experimental evidence at protein level: Swiss-Prot protein existence level 1. Plays a role in the synapse formation and synaptic transmission between cone photoreceptor cells and retinal bipolar cells (By similarity). Required for normal transmission of a light-evoked stimulus from the cone photoreceptor cells to the ON-bipolar cells and ON-ganglion cells in the inner retina (PubMed:28334377). Required in retinal ON-bipolar cells for normal localization of the cation channel TRPM1 at dendrite tips (By similarity). Seems to play a specific role in synaptic contacts made by ON-bipo
   4453..5130    +  CDS            IGHG1 (fragment): IGHG1_HUMAN - Experimental evidence at protein level: Swiss-Prot protein existence level 1. Constant region of immunoglobulin heavy chains. Immunoglobulins, also known as antibodies, are membrane-bound or secreted glycoproteins produced by B lymphocytes. In the recognition phase of humoral immunity, the membrane-bound immunoglobulins serve as receptors which, upon binding of a specific antigen, trigger the clonal expansion and differentiation of B lymphocytes into immunoglobulins- secreting plasma cells. Secreted immunoglobulins mediate the effector phase of humoral immunity, which results in
   5345..5456    +  polyA_signal   bGH poly(A) signal: bovine growth hormone polyadenylation signal
   5457..5565    +  rep_origin     f1 ori (fragment): f1 bacteriophage origin of replication; arrow indicates direction of (+) strand synthesis
   5579..5908    +  promoter       SV40 promoter: SV40 enhancer and early promoter
   5956..6003    +  promoter       EM7 promoter: synthetic bacterial promoter&nbsp
   6022..6621    +  CDS            PuroR (fragment): puromycin N-acetyltransferase; pac from Streptomyces; confers resistance to puromycin
   6631..6756    +  CDS            ble (fragment): BLE_KLEPN - Experimental evidence at protein level: Swiss-Prot protein existence level 1. Binding protein with a strong affinity to the bleomycin family of antibiotics. Binds to CL990; an antimitotic-antibiotic compound. From Klebsiella pneumoniae.
   6751..6872    +  polyA_signal   SV40 poly(A) signal: SV40 polyadenylation signal
   6925..7785    -  CDS            AmpR: β-lactamase; bla; confers resistance to ampicillin, carbenicillin, and related antibiotics
   7788..89      -  promoter       AmpR promoter (fragment) (across the origin): bla
>Addgene plasmid #156914 | pD649-HAsp-LRIT3-Fc(DAPA)-AviTag-6xHis | depositor full sequence | sequence record 302937 | Full Sequence
TTTCAATATTATTGAAGCATTTATCAGGGTTATTGTCTCATGAGCGGATACATATTTGAATGTATTTAGA
AAAATAAACAAATAGGGGTCAGTGTTACAACCAATTAACCAATTCTGAACATTATCGCGAGCCCATTTAT
ACCTGAATATGGCTCATAACACCCCTTGCTCATGACCAAAATCCCTTAACGTGAGTTACGCGCGCGTCGT
TCCACTGAGCGTCAGACCCCGTAGAAAAGATCAAAGGATCTTCTTGAGATCCTTTTTTTCTGCGCGTAAT
CTGCTGCTTGCAAACAAAAAAACCACCGCTACCAGCGGTGGTTTGTTTGCCGGATCAAGAGCTACCAACT
CTTTTTCCGAAGGTAACTGGCTTCAGCAGAGCGCAGATACCAAATACTGTTCTTCTAGTGTAGCCGTAGT
TAGCCCACCACTTCAAGAACTCTGTAGCACCGCCTACATACCTCGCTCTGCTAATCCTGTTACCAGTGGC
TGCTGCCAGTGGCGATAAGTCGTGTCTTACCGGGTTGGACTCAAGACGATAGTTACCGGATAAGGCGCAG
CGGTCGGGCTGAACGGGGGGTTCGTGCACACAGCCCAGCTTGGAGCGAACGACCTACACCGAACTGAGAT
ACCTACAGCGTGAGCTATGAGAAAGCGCCACGCTTCCCGAAGGGAGAAAGGCGGACAGGTATCCGGTAAG
CGGCAGGGTCGGAACAGGAGAGCGCACGAGGGAGCTTCCAGGGGGAAACGCCTGGTATCTTTATAGTCCT
GTCGGGTTTCGCCACCTCTGACTTGAGCGTCGATTTTTGTGATGCTCGTCAGGGGGGCGGAGCCTATGGA
AAAACGCCAGCAACGCGGCCTTTTTACGGTTCCTGGCCTTTTGCTGGCCTTTTGCTCACATGTTCTTTCC
TGCGTTATCCCCTGATTCTGTGGATAACCGTATTACCGCCTTTGAGTGAGCTGATACCGCTCGCCGCAGC
CGAACGACCGAGCGCAGCGAGTCAGTGAGCGAGGAAGCGGAAGGCGAGAGTAGGGAACTGCCAGGCATCA
AACTAAGCAGAAGGCCCCTGACGGATGGCCTTTTTGCGTTTCTACAAACTCTTTCTGTGTTGTAAAACGA
CGGCCAGTCTTAAGCTCGGGCCCCCTGGGCGGTTCTGATAACGAGTAATCGTTAATCCGCAAATAACGTA
AAAACCCGCTTCGGCGGGTTTTTTTATGGGGGGAGTTTAGGGAAAGAGCATTTGTCAGAATATTTAAGGG
CGCCTGTCACTTTGCTTGATATATGAGAATTATTTAACCTTATAAATGAGAAAAAAGCAACGCACTTTAA
ATAAGATACGTTGCTTTTTCGATTGATGAACACCTATAATTAAACTATTCATCTATTATTTATGATTTTT
TGTATATACAATATTTCTAGTTTGTTAAAGAGAATTAAGAAAATAAATCTCGAAAATAATAAAGGGAAAA
TCAGTTTTTGATATCAAAATTATACATGTCAACGATAATACAAAATATAATACAAACTATAAGATGTTAT
CAGTATTTATTATCATTTAGAATAAATTTTGTGTCGCCCTTAATTGTGAGCGGATAACAATTACGAGCTT
CATGCACAGTGGCGTTGACTCAATATTGGCCATTAGCCATATTATTCATTGGTTATATAGCATAAATCAA
TATTGGCTATTGGCCATTGCATACGTTGTATCTATATCATAATATGTACATTTATATTGGCTCATGTCCA
ATATGACCGCCATGTTGGCATTGATTATTGACTAGTTATTAATAGTAATCAATTACGGGGTCATTAGTTC
ATAGCCCATATATGGAGTTCCGCGTTACATAACTTACGGTAAATGGCCCGCCTGGCTGACCGCCCAACGA
CCCCCGCCCATTGACGTCAATAATGACGTATGTTCCCATAGTAACGCCAATAGGGACTTTCCATTGACGT
CAATGGGTGGAGTATTTACGGTAAACTGCCCACTTGGCAGTACATCAAGTGTATCATATGCCAAGTACGC
CCCCTATTGACGTCAATGACGGTAAATGGCCCGCCTGGCATTATGCCCAGTACATGACCTTATGGGACTT
TCCTACTTGGCAGTACATCTACGTATTAGTCATCGCTATTACCATGGTGATGCGGTTTTGGCAGTACATC
AATGGGCGTGGATAGCGGTTTGACTCACGGGGATTTCCAAGTCTCCACCCCATTGACGTCAATGGGAGTT
TGTTTTGGCACCAAAATCAACGGGACTTTCCAAAATGTCGTAACAACTCCGCCCCATTGACGCAAATGGG
CGGTAGGCGTGTACGGTGGGAGGTCTATATAAGCAGAGCTCGTTTAGTGAACCGTCAGATCGCCTGGAGA
CGCCATCCACGCTGTTTTGACCTCCATAGAAGACACCGGGACCGATCCAGCCTCCGCGGCCGGGAACGGT
GCATTGGAACGCGGATTCCCCGTGCCAAGAGTGACGTAAGTACCGCCTATAGAGTCTATAGGCCCACCCC
CTTGGCTTCGTTAGAACGCGGCTACAATTAATACATAACCTTATGTATCATACACATACGATTTAGGTGA
CACTATAGAATAACATCCACTTTGCCTTTCTCTCCACAGGTGTCCACTCCCAGGTCCAACTGCACCTCGG
TTCTATCGAAAACGCGCCTGCTAGCGCCACCATGAAGACCATCATTGCCCTGAGCTACATCTTCTGCCTG
GTGTTCGCTGCGGCCGCCTTGTGTCCTAGCCAGTGTACATGTGACTACCACGGCAGAAACGACGGCTCTG
GAAGCAGACTGGTGCTGTGCAACGACATGGACATGAACGAGCTGCCCACCAACCTGCCTGTGGACACCGT
GAAGCTGCGGATCGAGAAAACCGTGATCAGAAGAATCAGCGCCGAGGCCTTCTACTACCTGGTGGAACTG
CAGTACCTGTGGGTCACCTACAACAGCGTGGCCAGCATCGACCCCAGCAGCTTCTACAATCTGAAGCAGC
TGCACGAGCTGCGGCTGGATGGAAATTCTCTGGCTGCCTTTCCTTGGGCCTCTCTGCTGGATATGCCTCT
GCTGAGAACCCTGGACCTGCACAACAACAAGATCACCAGCGTGCCCAACGAGGCCCTGAGATACCTGAAG
AACCTGGCCTACCTGGATCTGAGCAGCAACAGACTGACAACCCTGCCTCCTGACTTCCTGGAAAGCTGGA
CCCACCTGGTGTCTACACCTAGCGGAGTGCTGGATCTGTCCCCTAGCAGAATCATCCTGGGCCTGCAGGA
CAACCCCTGGTTCTGCGATTGCCACATCAGCAAGATGATCGAGCTGAGCAAGGTGGTGGACCCTGCTATT
GTGCTGCTGGACCCTCTGATGACCTGCAGCGAGCCTGAGAGACTGACCGGCATTCTGTTCCAGAGAGCCG
AGCTGGAACACTGCCTGAAGCCTAGCGTGATGACCAGCGCCACAAAGATCATGAGCGCCCTGGGCTCTAA
CGTGCTGCTGAGATGTGATGCCACCGGCTTTCCCACACCTCAGATCACCTGGACCAGATCCGACAGCAGC
CCCGTGAACTACACCGTGATCCAAGAGTCTCCCGAAGAGGGCGTCAGATGGTCCATTATGAGCCTGACAG
GCATCAGCAGCAAGGACGCCGGCGATTACAAGTGCAAGGCCAAGAATCTGGCCGGCATGTCTGAGGCCGT
GGTCACAGTGACAGTGCTGGGCATCACCACCACACCTATTCCTCCAGACACCAGCGAGAGAACCGGCGAT
CATCCTGAATGGGATGTGCAGCCTGGCAGCGGCAGATCTACATCTGTGTCTAGCGCCAGCTCCTACCTGT
GGTCTAGCAGCTTTAGCCCCACCTCCAGCTTTTCCGCCAGCACACTGTCTCCACCAAGTACCGCAAGCTT
CAGTCTGAGCCCTTTCAGCAGCAGCACCGTGTCCTCTACCACAACACTGAGCACCAGCATCAGCGCCAGC
ACCACCATGGCCAACAAGAGAAGCTTTCAGCTGCACCAAGGCGGCAAGAGAAACCTGAAGGTGGCCAAGA
ACGGCAGCAAGCTGCCTCCAGCCAGCACCTCCAAAAAAGAGGAACTGGCCCTGCTGGATCAGACCATGCT
GACAGAGACAAACGCCGCCATCGAGAACCTGAGAGTGGTGTCCGAGACAAAAGAAAGCGTGACCCTGACC
TGGAACATGATCAACACCACACACAACAGCGCCGTGACCGTGCTGTACTCTAAGTACGGCGGAAAGGACC
TGCTGCTCCTGAACGCCGACAGCTCCAAGAATCAAGTGACCATCGACGGACTGGAACCTGGCGGCCAGTA
TATGGCCTGTGTGTGTCCTAAAGGCGTGCCACCTCAGAAAGACCAGTGCATCACCTTCAGCACCGAGAGA
GTGGAAGGCGACGACAGCCAGTGGTCTGGCGCGCCGGGCGGCGACAAGACCCACACCTGCCCCCCCTGCC
CAGCTCCAGAACTGCTGGGAGGGCCTTCCGTGTTCCTGTTCCCCCCCAAGCCCAAGGACACCCTGATGAT
CAGCAGGACCCCCGAGGTGACCTGCGTGGTGGTGGCCGTGTCCCACGAGGACCCAGAGGTGAAGTTCAAC
TGGTACGTGGACGGCGTGGAGGTGCACAACGCCAAGACCAAGCCCAGAGAGGAGCAGTACAACAGCACCT
ACAGGGTGGTGTCCGTGCTGACCGTGCTGCACCAGGACTGGCTGAACGGCAAAGAATACAAGTGCAAAGT
CTCCAACAAGGCCCTGGCTGCCCCAATCGAAAAGACAATCAGCAAGGCCAAGGGCCAGCCACGGGAGCCC
CAGGTGTACACCCTGCCCCCCAGCCGGGAGGAGATGACCAAGAACCAGGTGTCCCTGACCTGTCTGGTGA
AGGGCTTCTACCCCAGCGATATCGCCGTGGAGTGGGAGAGCAACGGCCAGCCCGAGAACAACTACAAGAC
CACCCCCCCAGTGCTGGACAGCGACGGCAGCTTCTTCCTGTACAGCAAGCTGACCGTGGACAAGTCCAGG
TGGCAGCAGGGCAACGTGTTCAGCTGCAGCGTGATGCACGAGGCCCTGCACAACCACTACACCCAGAAGT
CCCTGAGCCTGAGCCCCGGCGGCAGCGGTCTTAATGATATTTTCGAGGCTCAGAAGATTGAGTGGCATGA
ACACCACCACCATCACCACTAAGGCCGGCCTGTAGTCACTGGCACAACGCGTTACCCGGTAAGCCAATCG
GGTATACACGGTCGTCATACTGCAGACAGGGTTCTTCTACTTTGCAAGATAGTCTTGAGTAGTAAAATAA
ATAGATAGAGAAAATCAGCCTCGACTGTGCCTTCTAGTTGCCAGCCATCTGTTGTTTGCCCCTCCCCCGT
GCCTTCCTTGACCCTGGAAGGTGCCACTCCCACTGTCCTTTCCTAATAAAATGAGGAAATTGCATCACAA
CACTCAACCCTATCTCGGTCTATTCTTTTGATTTATAAGGGATTTTGCCGATTTCGGCCTATTGGTTAAA
AAATGAGCTGATTTAACAAAAATTTAACGCGAATTAATTCTGTGGAATGTGTGTCAGTTAGGGTGTGGAA
AGTCCCCAGGCTCCCCAGCAGGCAGAAGTATGCAAAGCATGCATCTCAATTAGTCAGCAACCAGGTGTGG
AAAGTCCCCAGGCTCCCCAGCAGGCAGAAGTATGCAAAGCATGCATCTCAATTAGTCAGCAACCATAGTC
CCGCCCCTAACTCCGCCCATCCCGCCCCTAACTCCGCCCAGTTCCGCCCATTCTCCGCCCCATGGCTGAC
TAATTTTTTTTATTTATGCAGAGGCCGAGGCCGCCTCTGCCTCTGAGCTATTCCAGAAGTAGTGAGGAGG
CTTTTTTGGAGGCCTAGGCTTTTGCAAAAAGCTCCCGGGAGCTTGTATATCCATTTTCGGATCTGATCAG
CACGTGTTGACAATTAATCATCGGCATAGTATATCGGCATAGTATAATACGACAAGGTGAGGAACTAAAC
CATGACCGAGTACAAGCCCACGGTGCGCCTCGCCACCCGCGACGACGTCCCCAGGGCCGTACGCACCCTC
GCCGCCGCGTTCGCCGACTACCCCGCCACGCGCCACACCGTCGATCCGGACCGCCACATCGAGCGGGTCA
CCGAGCTGCAAGAACTCTTCCTCACGCGCGTCGGGCTCGACATCGGCAAGGTGTGGGTCGCGGACGACGG
CGCCGCGGTGGCGGTCTGGACCACGCCGGAGAGCGTCGAAGCGGGGGCGGTGTTCGCCGAGATCGGCCCG
CGCATGGCCGAGTTGAGCGGTTCCCGGCTGGCCGCGCAGCAACAGATGGAAGGCCTCCTGGCGCCGCACC
GGCCCAAGGAGCCCGCGTGGTTCCTGGCCACCGTCGGCGTCTCGCCCGACCACCAGGGCAAGGGTCTGGG
CAGCGCCGTCGTGCTCCCCGGAGTGGAGGCGGCCGAGCGCGCCGGGGTGCCCGCCTTCCTGGAGACATCC
GCGCCCCGCAACCTCCCCTTCTACGAGCGGCTCGGCTTCACCGTCACCGCCGACGTCGAGGTGCCCGAAG
GACCGCGCACCTGGTGCATGACCCGCAAGCCCGGTGCCTGACACGTGCTACGAGATTTCGATTCCACCGC
CGCCTTCTATGAAAGGTTGGGCTTCGGAATCGTTTTCCGGGACGCCGGCTGGATGATCCTCCAGCGCGGG
GATCTCATGCTGGAGTTCTTCGCCCACCCCAACTTGTTTATTGCAGCTTATAATGGTTACAAATAAAGCA
ATAGCATCACAAATTTCACAAATAAAGCATTTTTTTCACTGCATTCTAGTTGTGGTTTGTCCAAACTCAT
CAATGTATCTTATCATGTCTGTATACCGTCGACCTCTAGCTAGAGCTTGGCGTAATCATGGTCATTACCA
ATGCTTAATCAGTGAGGCACCTATCTCAGCGATCTGTCTATTTCGTTCATCCATAGTTGCCTGACTCCCC
GTCGTGTAGATAACTACGATACGGGAGGGCTTACCATCTGGCCCCAGCGCTGCGATGATACCGCGAGAAC
CACGCTCACCGGCTCCGGATTTATCAGCAATAAACCAGCCAGCCGGAAGGGCCGAGCGCAGAAGTGGTCC
TGCAACTTTATCCGCCTCCATCCAGTCTATTAATTGTTGCCGGGAAGCTAGAGTAAGTAGTTCGCCAGTT
AATAGTTTGCGCAACGTTGTTGCCATCGCTACAGGCATCGTGGTGTCACGCTCGTCGTTTGGTATGGCTT
CATTCAGCTCCGGTTCCCAACGATCAAGGCGAGTTACATGATCCCCCATGTTGTGCAAAAAAGCGGTTAG
CTCCTTCGGTCCTCCGATCGTTGTCAGAAGTAAGTTGGCCGCAGTGTTATCACTCATGGTTATGGCAGCA
CTGCATAATTCTCTTACTGTCATGCCATCCGTAAGATGCTTTTCTGTGACTGGTGAGTACTCAACCAAGT
CATTCTGAGAATAGTGTATGCGGCGACCGAGTTGCTCTTGCCCGGCGTCAATACGGGATAATACCGCGCC
ACATAGCAGAACTTTAAAAGTGCTCATCATTGGAAAACGTTCTTCGGGGCGAAAACTCTCAAGGATCTTA
CCGCTGTTGAGATCCAGTTCGATGTAACCCACTCGTGCACCCAACTGATCTTCAGCATCTTTTACTTTCA
CCAGCGTTTCTGGGTGAGCAAAAACAGGAAGGCAAAATGCCGCAAAAAAGGGAATAAGGGCGACACGGAA
ATGTTGAATACTCATATTCTTCCTT
