>Addgene plasmid #156914 | pD649-HAsp-LRIT3-Fc(DAPA)-AviTag-6xHis | depositor partial sequence | sequence record 302938 | insert (extracellular domain)
TTGTGTCCTAGCCAGTGTACATGTGACTACCACGGCAGAAACGACGGCTCTGGAAGCAGACTGGTGCTGT
GCAACGACATGGACATGAACGAGCTGCCCACCAACCTGCCTGTGGACACCGTGAAGCTGCGGATCGAGAA
AACCGTGATCAGAAGAATCAGCGCCGAGGCCTTCTACTACCTGGTGGAACTGCAGTACCTGTGGGTCACC
TACAACAGCGTGGCCAGCATCGACCCCAGCAGCTTCTACAATCTGAAGCAGCTGCACGAGCTGCGGCTGG
ATGGAAATTCTCTGGCTGCCTTTCCTTGGGCCTCTCTGCTGGATATGCCTCTGCTGAGAACCCTGGACCT
GCACAACAACAAGATCACCAGCGTGCCCAACGAGGCCCTGAGATACCTGAAGAACCTGGCCTACCTGGAT
CTGAGCAGCAACAGACTGACAACCCTGCCTCCTGACTTCCTGGAAAGCTGGACCCACCTGGTGTCTACAC
CTAGCGGAGTGCTGGATCTGTCCCCTAGCAGAATCATCCTGGGCCTGCAGGACAACCCCTGGTTCTGCGA
TTGCCACATCAGCAAGATGATCGAGCTGAGCAAGGTGGTGGACCCTGCTATTGTGCTGCTGGACCCTCTG
ATGACCTGCAGCGAGCCTGAGAGACTGACCGGCATTCTGTTCCAGAGAGCCGAGCTGGAACACTGCCTGA
AGCCTAGCGTGATGACCAGCGCCACAAAGATCATGAGCGCCCTGGGCTCTAACGTGCTGCTGAGATGTGA
TGCCACCGGCTTTCCCACACCTCAGATCACCTGGACCAGATCCGACAGCAGCCCCGTGAACTACACCGTG
ATCCAAGAGTCTCCCGAAGAGGGCGTCAGATGGTCCATTATGAGCCTGACAGGCATCAGCAGCAAGGACG
CCGGCGATTACAAGTGCAAGGCCAAGAATCTGGCCGGCATGTCTGAGGCCGTGGTCACAGTGACAGTGCT
GGGCATCACCACCACACCTATTCCTCCAGACACCAGCGAGAGAACCGGCGATCATCCTGAATGGGATGTG
CAGCCTGGCAGCGGCAGATCTACATCTGTGTCTAGCGCCAGCTCCTACCTGTGGTCTAGCAGCTTTAGCC
CCACCTCCAGCTTTTCCGCCAGCACACTGTCTCCACCAAGTACCGCAAGCTTCAGTCTGAGCCCTTTCAG
CAGCAGCACCGTGTCCTCTACCACAACACTGAGCACCAGCATCAGCGCCAGCACCACCATGGCCAACAAG
AGAAGCTTTCAGCTGCACCAAGGCGGCAAGAGAAACCTGAAGGTGGCCAAGAACGGCAGCAAGCTGCCTC
CAGCCAGCACCTCCAAAAAAGAGGAACTGGCCCTGCTGGATCAGACCATGCTGACAGAGACAAACGCCGC
CATCGAGAACCTGAGAGTGGTGTCCGAGACAAAAGAAAGCGTGACCCTGACCTGGAACATGATCAACACC
ACACACAACAGCGCCGTGACCGTGCTGTACTCTAAGTACGGCGGAAAGGACCTGCTGCTCCTGAACGCCG
ACAGCTCCAAGAATCAAGTGACCATCGACGGACTGGAACCTGGCGGCCAGTATATGGCCTGTGTGTGTCC
TAAAGGCGTGCCACCTCAGAAAGACCAGTGCATCACCTTCAGCACCGAGAGAGTGGAAGGCGACGACAGC
CAGTGGTCT
